Addgene plasmid #193835: SpCas9 TadCBEd
Purpose: Express TadCBEd (with SpCas9) in mammalian cells
Depositing lab: David Liu. Depositing organization: Broad Institute. Publication: Evolution of an adenine base editor into a small, efficient cytosine base editor with low off-target activity. Neugebauer ME, Hsu A, Arbab M, Krasnow NA, McElroy AN, Pandey S, Doman JL, Huang TP, Raguram A, Banskota S, Newby GA, Tolar J, Osborn MJ, Liu DR. Nat Biotechnol. 2022 Nov 10. pii: 10.1038/s41587-022-01533-6. doi: 10.1038/s41587-022-01533-6. PubMed 36357719.
Backbone
  Vector backbone: pCMV with a BR322 origin
  Total vector size (bp): 8780
  Vector type: Mammalian Expression
Growth in bacteria
  Bacterial resistance: Ampicillin, 100 μg/mL
  Growth temperature: 37°C
  Growth strain: DH5alpha
  Copy number: High Copy
Gene/Insert
  Gene/Insert name: TadA-CDd-SpCas9 D10A-2xUGI
  Insert size (bp): 5380
Terms and licenses: Academic/Nonprofit Terms; Industry Terms: Not Available to Industry
How to cite: SpCas9 TadCBEd was a gift from David Liu (Addgene plasmid # 193835 ; http://n2t.net/addgene:193835 ; RRID:Addgene_193835)
