[The description below was written by a language model from this plasmid's Addgene catalogue record and pLannotate feature annotations shown in this document.]
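Description:
SpCas9 TadCBEd is a mammalian expression plasmid of about 8.8 kb, built on a pCMV backbone, that encodes the cytosine base editor TadCBEd in its SpCas9 form. It is propagated in E. coli as a high-copy plasmid through a ColE1/pBR322-type origin and selected with ampicillin via the β-lactamase gene and its native promoter. The backbone also carries remnants of cloning-vector sequence (lac promoter/operator, CAP site, fragments of lacI, an MCS, an SV40 promoter and the pBR322 bom region), which appear to be vestigial. No mammalian selection marker or reporter is annotated, consistent with use by transient transfection.

The roughly 5.4 kb insert, TadA-CDd-SpCas9 D10A-2xUGI, is a single fusion open reading frame driven by the CMV enhancer and immediate-early promoter and terminated by the bovine growth hormone polyadenylation signal. A T7 promoter lies just upstream of the coding region and could support in vitro transcription. The N-terminal domain is annotated as E. coli TadA; in this construct it is the TadA-CDd variant, a deaminase evolved from an adenine base editor to act on cytosine. It is joined to Streptococcus pyogenes Cas9 carrying D10A. The annotation software labels the N-terminal part as dCas9, but the insert name lists only this one mutation, which indicates a nickase. The insert name specifies two copies of the uracil glycosylase inhibitor (UGI) from phage PBS2, which blocks uracil excision and so favours C•G-to-T•A outcomes. The automated feature table marks only one UGI copy, although unannotated sequence lies between Cas9 and that copy. No guide RNA cassette is annotated, so the sgRNA must be supplied separately for targeted cytosine base editing in mammalian cells.
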