Features (pLannotate 1.2.2; 18 found; start..end, strand, type, name):
    380..583     +  promoter       CMV promoter: human cytomegalovirus (CMV) immediate early promoter
    625..643     +  promoter       T7 promoter: promoter for bacteriophage T7 RNA polymerase
    717..1208    +  CDS            tadA: TADA_ECOLI - Also known as yfhC. Experimental evidence at protein level: Swiss-Prot protein existence level 1. Catalyzes the deamination of adenosine to inosine at the wobble position 34 of tRNA(Arg2). Essential for cell viability. From Escherichia coli (strain K12).
   1311..2912    +  CDS            dCas9(N): N-terminal portion of catalytically inactive Streptococcus pyogenes dCas9 carrying the D10A mutation (Zetsche et al., 2015)
   2913..5407    +  CDS            Cas9(C) (fragment): C-terminal portion of Streptococcus pyogenes Cas9 (Zetsche et al., 2015)
   5721..5969    +  CDS            UGI: UNGI_BPPB2 - Experimental evidence at protein level: Swiss-Prot protein existence level 1. This protein binds specifically and reversibly to the host uracil-DNA glycosylase, preventing removal of uracil residues from PBS2 DNA by the host uracil-excision repair system. From Bacillus phage PBS2 (Bacteriophage PBS2).
   6087..6311    +  polyA_signal   bGH poly(A) signal: bovine growth hormone polyadenylation signal
   6315..6336    +  promoter       SV40 promoter (fragment): SV40 enhancer and early promoter
   6341..6357    +  misc_feature   MCS (fragment): pBluescript multiple cloning site
   6406..6422    -  protein_bind   lac operator: The lac repressor binds to the lac operator to inhibit transcription in E. coli. This inhibition can be relieved by adding lactose or isopropyl-β-D-thiogalactopyranoside (IPTG). lac repressor encoded by lacI
   6430..6460    -  promoter       lac promoter: promoter for the E. coli lac operon
   6475..6496    -  protein_bind   CAP binding site: CAP binding activates transcription in the presence of cAMP. E. coli catabolite activator protein
   6509..6601    -  CDS            lacI (fragment): lac repressor; lacI; The lac repressor binds to the lac operator to inhibit transcription in E. coli. This inhibition can be relieved by adding lactose or isopropyl-β-D-thiogalactopyranoside (IPTG).
   6784..7372    -  rep_origin     ori: high-copy-number ColE1/pMB1/pBR322/pUC origin of replication
   7543..8403    -  CDS            AmpR: β-lactamase; bla; confers resistance to ampicillin, carbenicillin, and related antibiotics
   8404..8508    -  promoter       AmpR promoter: bla
   8579..8623    -  misc_feature   bom (fragment): basis of mobility region from pBR322
   8778..379     +  enhancer       CMV enhancer (across the origin): human cytomegalovirus immediate early enhancer
>Addgene plasmid #193835 | SpCas9 TadCBEd | addgene full sequence | sequence record 379982 | Addgene NGS Result
ACATTGATTATTGACTAGTTATTAATAGTAATCAATTACGGGGTCATTAGTTCATAGCCCATATATGGAG
TTCCGCGTTACATAACTTACGGTAAATGGCCCGCCTGGCTGACCGCCCAACGACCCCCGCCCATTGACGT
CAATAATGACGTATGTTCCCATAGTAACGCCAATAGGGACTTTCCATTGACGTCAATGGGTGGAGTATTT
ACGGTAAACTGCCCACTTGGCAGTACATCAAGTGTATCATATGCCAAGTACGCCCCCTATTGACGTCAAT
GACGGTAAATGGCCCGCCTGGCATTATGCCCAGTACATGACCTTATGGGACTTTCCTACTTGGCAGTACA
TCTACGTATTAGTCATCGCTATTACCATGGTGATGCGGTTTTGGCAGTACATCAATGGGCGTGGATAGCG
GTTTGACTCACGGGGATTTCCAAGTCTCCACCCCATTGACGTCAATGGGAGTTTGTTTTGGCACCAAAAT
CAACGGGACTTTCCAAAATGTCGTAACAACTCCGCCCCATTGACGCAAATGGGCGGTAGGCGTGTACGGT
GGGAGGTCTATATAAGCAGAGCTGGTTTAGTGAACCGTCAGATCCGCTAGAGATCCGCGGCCGCTAATAC
GACTCACTATAGGGAGAGCCGCCACCATGAAACGGACAGCCGACGGAAGCGAGTTCGAGTCACCAAAGAA
GAAGCGGAAAGTCAGTTCTGAGGTGGAGTTTTCCCACGAGTACTGGATGAGACATGCCCTGACCCTGGCC
AAGAGGGCACGGGATGAGAGGAAGGCGCCTGTGGGAGCCGTGCTGGTGCTGAACAATAGAGTGATCGGCG
AGGGCTGGAACAGAGCCATCGGCCTGCACGACCCAACAGCCCATGCCGAAATTATAGCCCTGAGACAGGG
CGGCCTGGTCATGCAGAACTACAGACTGATTGACGCCACCCTGTACGTGACATTCGAGCCTTGCGTGATG
TGCGCCGGCGCCATGATCAACTCTAGGATCGGCCGCGTGGTGTTTGGCGTGAGGAACTCAAAAAGAGGCG
CCGCAGGCTCCCTGATGAACGTGCTGAACTACCCCGGAATGAATCACCGCGTCGAAATTACCGAGGGAAT
CCTGGCAGATGAATGTGCCGCCCTGCTGTGCGATTTCTATCGGATGCCTAGACAGGTGTTCAATGCTCAG
AAGAAGGCCCAGAGCTCCATCAACTCTGGCGGATCTAGCGGAGGATCCTCTGGCAGCGAGACACCAGGAA
CAAGCGAGTCAGCAACACCAGAGAGCAGTGGCGGCAGCAGCGGCGGCAGCGACAAGAAGTACAGCATCGG
CCTGGCCATCGGCACCAACTCTGTGGGCTGGGCCGTGATCACCGACGAGTACAAGGTGCCCAGCAAGAAA
TTCAAGGTGCTGGGCAACACCGACCGGCACAGCATCAAGAAGAACCTGATCGGAGCCCTGCTGTTCGACA
GCGGCGAAACAGCCGAGGCCACCCGGCTGAAGAGAACCGCCAGAAGAAGATACACCAGACGGAAGAACCG
GATCTGCTATCTGCAAGAGATCTTCAGCAACGAGATGGCCAAGGTGGACGACAGCTTCTTCCACAGACTG
GAAGAGTCCTTCCTGGTGGAAGAGGATAAGAAGCACGAGCGGCACCCCATCTTCGGCAACATCGTGGACG
AGGTGGCCTACCACGAGAAGTACCCCACCATCTACCACCTGAGAAAGAAACTGGTGGACAGCACCGACAA
GGCCGACCTGCGGCTGATCTATCTGGCCCTGGCCCACATGATCAAGTTCCGGGGCCACTTCCTGATCGAG
GGCGACCTGAACCCCGACAACAGCGACGTGGACAAGCTGTTCATCCAGCTGGTGCAGACCTACAACCAGC
TGTTCGAGGAAAACCCCATCAACGCCAGCGGCGTGGACGCCAAGGCCATCCTGTCTGCCAGACTGAGCAA
GAGCAGACGGCTGGAAAATCTGATCGCCCAGCTGCCCGGCGAGAAGAAGAATGGCCTGTTCGGAAACCTG
ATTGCCCTGAGCCTGGGCCTGACCCCCAACTTCAAGAGCAACTTCGACCTGGCCGAGGATGCCAAACTGC
AGCTGAGCAAGGACACCTACGACGACGACCTGGACAACCTGCTGGCCCAGATCGGCGACCAGTACGCCGA
CCTGTTTCTGGCCGCCAAGAACCTGTCCGACGCCATCCTGCTGAGCGACATCCTGAGAGTGAACACCGAG
ATCACCAAGGCCCCCCTGAGCGCCTCTATGATCAAGAGATACGACGAGCACCACCAGGACCTGACCCTGC
TGAAAGCTCTCGTGCGGCAGCAGCTGCCTGAGAAGTACAAAGAGATTTTCTTCGACCAGAGCAAGAACGG
CTACGCCGGCTACATTGACGGCGGAGCCAGCCAGGAAGAGTTCTACAAGTTCATCAAGCCCATCCTGGAA
AAGATGGACGGCACCGAGGAACTGCTCGTGAAGCTGAACAGAGAGGACCTGCTGCGGAAGCAGCGGACCT
TCGACAACGGCAGCATCCCCCACCAGATCCACCTGGGAGAGCTGCACGCCATTCTGCGGCGGCAGGAAGA
TTTTTACCCATTCCTGAAGGACAACCGGGAAAAGATCGAGAAGATCCTGACCTTCCGCATCCCCTACTAC
GTGGGCCCTCTGGCCAGGGGAAACAGCAGATTCGCCTGGATGACCAGAAAGAGCGAGGAAACCATCACCC
CCTGGAACTTCGAGGAAGTGGTGGACAAGGGCGCTTCCGCCCAGAGCTTCATCGAGCGGATGACCAACTT
CGATAAGAACCTGCCCAACGAGAAGGTGCTGCCCAAGCACAGCCTGCTGTACGAGTACTTCACCGTGTAT
AACGAGCTGACCAAAGTGAAATACGTGACCGAGGGAATGAGAAAGCCCGCCTTCCTGAGCGGCGAGCAGA
AAAAGGCCATCGTGGACCTGCTGTTCAAGACCAACCGGAAAGTGACCGTGAAGCAGCTGAAAGAGGACTA
CTTCAAGAAAATCGAGTGCTTCGACTCCGTGGAAATCTCCGGCGTGGAAGATCGGTTCAACGCCTCCCTG
GGCACATACCACGATCTGCTGAAAATTATCAAGGACAAGGACTTCCTGGACAATGAGGAAAACGAGGACA
TTCTGGAAGATATCGTGCTGACCCTGACACTGTTTGAGGACAGAGAGATGATCGAGGAACGGCTGAAAAC
CTATGCCCACCTGTTCGACGACAAAGTGATGAAGCAGCTGAAGCGGCGGAGATACACCGGCTGGGGCAGG
CTGAGCCGGAAGCTGATCAACGGCATCCGGGACAAGCAGTCCGGCAAGACAATCCTGGATTTCCTGAAGT
CCGACGGCTTCGCCAACAGAAACTTCATGCAGCTGATCCACGACGACAGCCTGACCTTTAAAGAGGACAT
CCAGAAAGCCCAGGTGTCCGGCCAGGGCGATAGCCTGCACGAGCACATTGCCAATCTGGCCGGCAGCCCC
GCCATTAAGAAGGGCATCCTGCAGACAGTGAAGGTGGTGGACGAGCTCGTGAAAGTGATGGGCCGGCACA
AGCCCGAGAACATCGTGATCGAAATGGCCAGAGAGAACCAGACCACCCAGAAGGGACAGAAGAACAGCCG
CGAGAGAATGAAGCGGATCGAAGAGGGCATCAAAGAGCTGGGCAGCCAGATCCTGAAAGAACACCCCGTG
GAAAACACCCAGCTGCAGAACGAGAAGCTGTACCTGTACTACCTGCAGAATGGGCGGGATATGTACGTGG
ACCAGGAACTGGACATCAACCGGCTGTCCGACTACGATGTGGACCATATCGTGCCTCAGAGCTTTCTGAA
GGACGACTCCATCGACAACAAGGTGCTGACCAGAAGCGACAAGAACCGGGGCAAGAGCGACAACGTGCCC
TCCGAAGAGGTCGTGAAGAAGATGAAGAACTACTGGCGGCAGCTGCTGAACGCCAAGCTGATTACCCAGA
GAAAGTTCGACAATCTGACCAAGGCCGAGAGAGGCGGCCTGAGCGAACTGGATAAGGCCGGCTTCATCAA
GAGACAGCTGGTGGAAACCCGGCAGATCACAAAGCACGTGGCACAGATCCTGGACTCCCGGATGAACACT
AAGTACGACGAGAATGACAAGCTGATCCGGGAAGTGAAAGTGATCACCCTGAAGTCCAAGCTGGTGTCCG
ATTTCCGGAAGGATTTCCAGTTTTACAAAGTGCGCGAGATCAACAACTACCACCACGCCCACGACGCCTA
CCTGAACGCCGTCGTGGGAACCGCCCTGATCAAAAAGTACCCTAAGCTGGAAAGCGAGTTCGTGTACGGC
GACTACAAGGTGTACGACGTGCGGAAGATGATCGCCAAGAGCGAGCAGGAAATCGGCAAGGCTACCGCCA
AGTACTTCTTCTACAGCAACATCATGAACTTTTTCAAGACCGAGATTACCCTGGCCAACGGCGAGATCCG
GAAGCGGCCTCTGATCGAGACAAACGGCGAAACCGGGGAGATCGTGTGGGATAAGGGCCGGGATTTTGCC
ACCGTGCGGAAAGTGCTGAGCATGCCCCAAGTGAATATCGTGAAAAAGACCGAGGTGCAGACAGGCGGCT
TCAGCAAAGAGTCTATCCTGCCCAAGAGGAACAGCGATAAGCTGATCGCCAGAAAGAAGGACTGGGACCC
TAAGAAGTACGGCGGCTTCGACAGCCCCACCGTGGCCTATTCTGTGCTGGTGGTGGCCAAAGTGGAAAAG
GGCAAGTCCAAGAAACTGAAGAGTGTGAAAGAGCTGCTGGGGATCACCATCATGGAAAGAAGCAGCTTCG
AGAAGAATCCCATCGACTTTCTGGAAGCCAAGGGCTACAAAGAAGTGAAAAAGGACCTGATCATCAAGCT
GCCTAAGTACTCCCTGTTCGAGCTGGAAAACGGCCGGAAGAGAATGCTGGCCTCTGCCGGCGAACTGCAG
AAGGGAAACGAACTGGCCCTGCCCTCCAAATATGTGAACTTCCTGTACCTGGCCAGCCACTATGAGAAGC
TGAAGGGCTCCCCCGAGGATAATGAGCAGAAACAGCTGTTTGTGGAACAGCACAAGCACTACCTGGACGA
GATCATCGAGCAGATCAGCGAGTTCTCCAAGAGAGTGATCCTGGCCGACGCTAATCTGGACAAAGTGCTG
TCCGCCTACAACAAGCACCGGGATAAGCCCATCAGAGAGCAGGCCGAGAATATCATCCACCTGTTTACCC
TGACCAATCTGGGAGCCCCTGCCGCCTTCAAGTACTTTGACACCACCATCGACCGGAAGAGGTACACCAG
CACCAAAGAGGTGCTGGACGCCACCCTGATCCACCAGAGCATCACCGGCCTGTACGAGACACGGATCGAC
CTGTCTCAGCTGGGAGGTGACAGCGGCGGGAGCGGCGGGAGCGGGGGGAGCACTAATCTGAGCGACATCA
TTGAGAAGGAGACTGGGAAACAGCTGGTCATTCAGGAGTCCATCCTGATGCTGCCTGAGGAGGTGGAGGA
AGTGATCGGCAACAAGCCAGAGTCTGACATCCTGGTGCACACCGCCTACGACGAGTCCACAGATGAGAAT
GTGATGCTGCTGACCTCTGACGCCCCCGAGTATAAGCCTTGGGCCCTGGTCATCCAGGATTCTAACGGCG
AGAATAAGATCAAGATGCTGAGCGGAGGATCCGGAGGATCTGGAGGCAGCACCAACCTGTCTGACATCAT
CGAGAAGGAGACAGGCAAGCAGCTGGTCATCCAGGAGAGCATCCTGATGCTGCCCGAAGAAGTCGAAGAA
GTGATCGGAAACAAGCCTGAGAGCGATATCCTGGTCCATACCGCCTACGACGAGAGTACCGACGAAAATG
TGATGCTGCTGACATCCGACGCCCCAGAGTATAAGCCCTGGGCTCTGGTCATCCAGGATTCCAACGGAGA
GAACAAAATCAAAATGCTGTCTGGCGGCTCAAAAAGAACCGCCGACGGCAGCGAATTCGAGCCCAAGAAG
AAGAGGAAAGTCTAACCGGTCATCATCACCATCACCATTGAGTTTAAACCCGCTGATCAGCCTCGACTGT
GCCTTCTAGTTGCCAGCCATCTGTTGTTTGCCCCTCCCCCGTGCCTTCCTTGACCCTGGAAGGTGCCACT
CCCACTGTCCTTTCCTAATAAAATGAGGAAATTGCATCGCATTGTCTGAGTAGGTGTCATTCTATTCTGG
GGGGTGGGGTGGGGCAGGACAGCAAGGGGGAGGATTGGGAAGACAATAGCAGGCATGCTGGGGATGCGGT
GGGCTCTATGGCTTCTGAGGCGGAAAGAACCAGCTGGGGCTCGATACCGTCGACCTCTAGCTAGAGCTTG
GCGTAATCATGGTCATAGCTGTTTCCTGTGTGAAATTGTTATCCGCTCACAATTCCACACAACATACGAG
CCGGAAGCATAAAGTGTAAAGCCTAGGGTGCCTAATGAGTGAGCTAACTCACATTAATTGCGTTGCGCTC
ACTGCCCGCTTTCCAGTCGGGAAACCTGTCGTGCCAGCTGCATTAATGAATCGGCCAACGCGCGGGGAGA
GGCGGTTTGCGTATTGGGCGCACTTCCGCTTCCTCGCTCACTGACTCGCTGCGCTCGGTCGTTCGGCTGC
GGCGAGCGGTATCAGCTCACTCAAAGGCGGTAATACGGTTATCCACAGAATCAGGGGATAACGCAGGAAA
GAACATGTGAGCAAAAGGCCAGCAAAAGGCCAGGAACCGTAAAAAGGCCGCGTTGCTGGCGTTTTTCCAT
AGGCTCCGCCCCCCTGACGAGCATCACAAAAATCGACGCTCAAGTCAGAGGTGGCGAAACCCGACAGGAC
TATAAAGATACCAGGCGTTTCCCCCTGGAAGCTCCCTCGTGCGCTCTCCTGTTCCGACCCTGCCGCTTAC
CGGATACCTGTCCGCCTTTCTCCCTTCGGGAAGCGTGGCGCTTTCTCATAGCTCACGCTGTAGGTATCTC
AGTTCGGTGTAGGTCGTTCGCTCCAAGCTGGGCTGTGTGCACGAACCCCCCGTTCAGCCCGACCGCTGCG
CCTTATCCGGTAACTATCGTCTTGAGTCCAACCCGGTAAGACACGACTTATCGCCACTGGCAGCAGCCAC
TGGTAACAGGATTAGCAGAGCGAGGTATGTAGGCGGTGCTACAGAGTTCTTGAAGTGGTGGCCTAACTAC
GGCTACACTAGAAGAACAGTATTTGGTATCTGCGCTCTGCTGAAGCCAGTTACCTTCGGAAAAAGAGTTG
GTAGCTCTTGATCCGGCAAACAAACCACCGCTGGTAGCGGTGGTTTTTTTGTTTGCAAGCAGCAGATTAC
GCGCAGAAAAAAAGGATCTCAAGAAGATCCTTTGATCTTTTCTACGGGGTCTGACACTCAGTGGAACGAA
AACTCACGTTAAGGGATTTTGGTCATGAGATTATCAAAAAGGATCTTCACCTAGATCCTTTTAAATTAAA
AATGAAGTTTTAAATCAATCTAAAGTATATATGAGTAAACTTGGTCTGACAGTTACCAATGCTTAATCAG
TGAGGCACCTATCTCAGCGATCTGTCTATTTCGTTCATCCATAGTTGCCTGACTCCCCGTCGTGTAGATA
ACTACGATACGGGAGGGCTTACCATCTGGCCCCAGTGCTGCAATGATACCGCGGGACCCACGCTCACCGG
CTCCAGATTTATCAGCAATAAACCAGCCAGCCGGAAGGGCCGAGCGCAGAAGTGGTCCTGCAACTTTATC
CGCCTCCATCCAGTCTATTAATTGTTGCCGGGAAGCTAGAGTAAGTAGTTCGCCAGTTAATAGTTTGCGC
AACGTTGTTGCCATTGCTACAGGCATCGTGGTGTCACGCTCGTCGTTTGGTATGGCTTCATTCAGCTCCG
GTTCCCAACGATCAAGGCGAGTTACATGATCCCCCATGTTGTGCAAAAAAGCGGTTAGCTCCTTCGGTCC
TCCGATCGTTGTCAGAAGTAAGTTGGCCGCAGTGTTATCACTCATGGTTATGGCAGCACTGCATAATTCT
CTTACTGTCATGCCATCCGTAAGATGCTTTTCTGTGACTGGTGAGTACTCAACCAAGTCATTCTGAGAAT
AGTGTATGCGGCGACCGAGTTGCTCTTGCCCGGCGTCAATACGGGATAATACCGCGCCACATAGCAGAAC
TTTAAAAGTGCTCATCATTGGAAAACGTTCTTCGGGGCGAAAACTCTCAAGGATCTTACCGCTGTTGAGA
TCCAGTTCGATGTAACCCACTCGTGCACCCAACTGATCTTCAGCATCTTTTACTTTCACCAGCGTTTCTG
GGTGAGCAAAAACAGGAAGGCAAAATGCCGCAAAAAAGGGAATAAGGGCGACACGGAAATGTTGAATACT
CATACTCTTCCTTTTTCAATATTATTGAAGCATTTATCAGGGTTATTGTCTCATGAGCGGATACATATTT
GAATGTATTTAGAAAAATAAACAAATAGGGGTTCCGCGCACATTTCCCCGAAAAGTGCCACCTGACGTCG
ACGGATCGGGAGATCGATCTCCCGATCCCCTAGGGTCGACTCTCAGTACAATCTGCTCTGATGCCGCATA
GTTAAGCCAGTATCTGCTCCCTGCTTGTGTGTTGGAGGTCGCTGAGTAGTGCGCGAGCAAAATTTAAGCT
ACAACAAGGCAAGGCTTGACCGACAATTGCATGAAGAATCTGCTTAGGGTTAGGCGTTTTGCGCTGCTTC
GCGATGTACGGGCCAGATATACGCGTTG
